>Addgene plasmid #224106 | pDRF1 ymScarletI3 | addgene full sequence | sequence record 460515 | Addgene NGS Result
CAAGCTTCCTGAAACGGAGAAACATAAACAGGCATTGCTGGGATCACCCATACATCACTCTGTTTTGCCT
GACCTTTTCCGGTAATTTGAAAACAAACCCGGTCTCGAAGCGGAGATCCGGCGATAATTACCGCAGAAAT
AAACCCATACACGAGACGTAGAACCAGCCGCACATGGCCGGAGAAACTCCTGCGAGAATTTCGTAAACTC
GCGCGCATTGCATCTGTATTTCCTAATGCGGCACTTCCAGGCCTCGATCGAGACCGTTTATCCATTGCTT
TTTTGTTGTCTTTTTCCCTCGTTCACAGAAAGTCTGAAGAAGCTATAGTAGAACTATGAGCTTTTTTTGT
TTCTGTTTTCCTTTTTTTTTTTTTTACCTCTGTGGAAATTGTTACTCTCACACTCTTTAGTTCGTTTGTT
TGTTTTGTTTATTCCAATTATGACCGGTGACGAAACGTGGTCGATGGTGGGTACCGCTTATGCTCCCCTC
CATTAGTTTCGATTATATAAAAAGGCCAAATATTGTATTATTTTCAAATGTCCTATCATTATCGTCTAAC
ATCTAATTTCTCTTAAATTTTTTCTCTTTCTTTCCTATAACACCAATAGTGAAAATCTTTTTTTCTTCTA
TATCTACAAAAACTTTTTTTTTCTATCAACCTCGTTGATAAATTTTTTCTTTAACAATCGTTAATAATTA
ATTAATTGGAAAATAACCATTTTTTCTCTCTTTTATACACACATTCAAAAGAAAGAAAAAAAATATACCC
CAGCCTCGACTAGTGAATTCGCGGCCATCACAAGTTTGTACAAAAAAGCAGGCTGCTAGCCCATGGTCTA
GAATGGATTCTACTGAAGCTGTTATTAAGGAATTCATGAGATTTAAGGTTCATATGGAAGGTTCTATGAA
TGGTCATGAATTTGAAATTGAAGGTGAAGGTGAAGGTAGACCATATGAAGGTACTCAAACTGCTAAGTTG
AAGGTCACTAAGGGTGGTCCATTGCCATTCTCTTGGGATATTTTGTCTCCACAATTCATGTACGGTTCTA
GAGCTTTTATTAAGCATCCAGCTGACATTCCAGATTACTGGAAGCAATCTTTCCCAGAAGGTTTTAAATG
GGAAAGAGTTATGATCTTTGAAGATGGTGGTACTGTTTCTGTTACTCAAGATACTTCTTTGGAAGATGGT
ACTTTGATTTACAAGGTTAAGTTGAGAGGTGGTAACTTCCCACCAGATGGTCCAGTTATGCAAAAGAGAA
CTATGGGTTGGGAAGCCTCTACTGAAAGATTGTACCCAGAAGATGTTGTTTTAAAGGGTGATATTAAGAT
GGCTTTGAGATTGAAGGATGGTGGTAGATACTTGGCTGATTTTAAGACTACTTATAAGGCTAAGAAGCCA
GTTCAAATGCCAGGTGCTTTCAACATTGATAGAAAGTTGGATATTACTTCTCATAACGAAGATTACACTG
TTGTTGAACAATACGAAAGATCTGTTGCTAGACATTCTACTGGTGGTTCTGGTGGTTCTTAACTCGAGGC
GGCCGCACCCAGCTTTCTTGTACAAAGTGGTGTAGTTAATTCATGATGGCCGCTGCAGGTCGACCTCGAG
GGGGGGCCCGGTACCCAATTCGCCCTATAGTGAGTCGTATTACGCGCGGATCCAGCTTTGGACTTCTTCG
CCAGAGGTTTGGTCAAGTCTCCAATCAAGGTTGTCGGCTTGTCTACCTTGCCAGAAATTTACGAAAAGAT
GGAAAAGGGTCAAATCGTTGGTAGATACGTTGTTGACACTTCTAAATAAGCGAATTTCTTATGATTTATG
ATTTTTATTATTAAATAAGTTATAAAAAAAATAAGTGTATACAAATTTTAAAGTGACTCTTAGGTTTTAA
AACGAAAATTCTTATTCTTGAGTAACTCTTTCCTGTAGGTCAGGTTGCTTTCTCAGGTATAGCATGAGGT
CGCTCTTATTGACCACACCTCTACCGGCATGCCAATTCACTGGCCGTCGTTTTACAACGTCGTGACTGGG
AAAACCCTGGCGTTACCCAACTTAATCGCCTTGCAGCACATCCCCCTTTCGCCAGCTGGCGTAATAGCGA
AGAGGCCCGCACCGATCGCCCTTCCCAACAGTTGCGCAGCCTGAATGGCGAATGGCGCCTGATGCGGTAT
TTTCTCCTTACGCATCTGTGCGGTATTTCACACCGCATAATCGGATCGTACTTGTTACCCATCATTGAAT
TTTGAACATCCGAACCTGGGAGTTTTCCCTGAAACAGATAGTATATTTGAACCTGTATAATAATATATAG
TCTAGCGCTTTACGGAAGACAATGTATGTATTTCGGTTCCTGGAGAAACTATTGCATCTATTGCATAGGT
AATCTTGCACGTCGCATCCCCGGTTCATTTTCTGCGTTTCCATCTTGCACTTCAATAGCATATCTTTGTT
AACGAAGCATCTGTGCTTCATTTTGTAGAACAAAAATGCAACGCGAGAGCGCTAATTTTTCAAACAAAGA
ATCTGAGCTGCATTTTTACAGAACAGAAATGCAACGCGAAAGCGCTATTTTACCAACGAAGAATCTGTGC
TTCATTTTTGTAAAACAAAAATGCAACGCGAGAGCGCTAATTTTTCAAACAAAGAATCTGAGCTGCATTT
TTACAGAACAGAAATGCAACGCGAGAGCGCTATTTTACCAACAAAGAATCTATACTTCTTTTTTGTTCTA
CAAAAATGCATCCCGAGAGCGCTATTTTTCTAACAAAGCATCTTAGATTACTTTTTTTCTCCTTTGTGCG
CTCTATAATGCAGTCTCTTGATAACTTTTTGCACTGTAGGTCCGTTAAGGTTAGAAGAAGGCTACTTTGG
TGTCTATTTTCTCTTCCATAAAAAAAGCCTGACTCCACTTCCCGCGTTTACTGATTACTAGCGAAGCTGC
GGGTGCATTTTTTCAAGATAAAGGCATCCCCGATTATATTCTATACCGATGTGGATTGCGCATACTTTGT
GAACAGAAAGTGATAGCGTTGATGATTCTTCATTGGTCAGAAAATTATGAACGGTTTCTTCTATTTTGTC
TCTATATACTACGTATAGGAAATGTTTACATTTTCGTATTGTTTTCGATTCACTCTATGAATAGTTCTTA
CTACAATTTTTTTGTCTAAAGAGTAATACTAGAGATAAACATAAAAAATGTAGAGGTCGAGTTTAGATGC
AAGTTCAAGGAGCGAAAGGTGGATGGGTAGGTTATATAGGGATATAGCACAGAGATATATAGCAAAGAGA
TACTTTTGAGCAATGTTTGTGGAAGCGGTATTCGCAATATTTTAGTAGCTCGTTACAGTCCGGTGCGTTT
TTGGTTTTTTGAAAGTGCGTCTTCAGAGCGCTTTTGGTTTTCAAAAGCGCTCTGAAGTTCCTATACTTTC
TAGCTAGAGAATAGGAACTTCGGAATAGGAACTTCAAAGCGTTTCCGAAAACGAGCGCTTCCGAAAATGC
AACGCGAGCTGCGCACATACAGCTCACTGTTCACGTCGCACCTATATCTGCGTGTTGCCTGTATATATAT
ATACATGAGAAGAACGGCATAGTGCGTGTTTATGCTTAAATGCGTACTTATATGCGTCTATTTATGTAGG
ATGAAAGGTAGTCTAGTACCTCCTGTGATATTATCCCATTCCATGCGGGGTATCGTATGCTTCCTTCAGC
ACTACCCTTTAGCTGTTCTATATGCTGCCACTCCTCAATTGGATTAGTCTCATCCTTCAATGCTATCATT
TCCTTTGATATTGGATCGATCCGATGATAAGCTGTCAAACATGAGAATTGGGTAATAACTGATATAATTA
AATTGAAGCTCTAATTTGTGAGTTTAGTATACATGCATTTACTTATAATACAGTTTTTTAGTTTTGCTGG
CCGCATCTTCTCAAATATGCTTCCCAGCCTGCTTTTCTGTAACGTTCACCCTCTACCTTAGCATCCCTTC
CCTTTGCAAATAGTCCTCTTCCAACAATAATAATGTCAGATCCTGTAGAGACCACATCATCCACGGTTCT
ATACTGTTGACCCAATGCGTCTCCCTTGTCATCTAAACCCACACCGGGTGTCATAATCAACCAATCGTAA
CCTTCATCTCTTCCACCCATGTCTCTTTGAGCAATAAAGCCGATAACAAAATCTTTGTCGCTCTTCGCAA
TGTCAACAGTACCCTTAGTATATTCTCCAGTAGATAGGGAGCCCTTGCATGACAATTCTGCTAACATCAA
AAGGCCTCTAGGTTCCTTTGTTACTTCTTCTGCCGCCTGCTTCAAACCGCTAACAATACCTGGGCCCACC
ACACCGTGTGCATTCGTAATGTCTGCCCATTCTGCTATTCTGTATACACCCGCAGAGTACTGCAATTTGA
CTGTATTACCAATGTCAGCAAATTTTCTGTCTTCGAAGAGTAAAAAATTGTACTTGGCGGATAATGCCTT
TAGCGGCTTAACTGTGCCCTCCATGGAAAAATCAGTCAAGATATCCACATGTGTTTTTAGTAAACAAATT
TTGGGACCTAATGCTTCAACTAACTCCAGTAATTCCTTGGTGGTACGAACATCCAATGAAGCACACAAGT
TTGTTTGCTTTTCGTGCATGATATTAAATAGCTTGGCAGCAACAGGACTAGGATGAGTAGCAGCACGTTC
CTTATATGTAGCTTTCGACATGATTTATCTTCGTTTCCTGCATGTTTTTGTTCTGTGCAGTTGGGTTAAG
AATACTGGGCAATTTCATGTTTCTTCAACACTACATATGCGTATATATACCAATCTAAGTCTGTGCTCCT
TCCTTCGTTCTTCCTTCTGTTCGGAGATTACCGAATCAAAAAAATTTCAAGGAAACCGAAATCAAAAAAA
AGAATAAAAAAAAAATGATGAATTGAAAAGCTAATTCTTGAAGACGAAAGGGCCTCGTGATACGCCTATT
TTTATAGGTTAATGTCATGATAATAATGGTTTCTTAGACGTCAGGTGGCACTTTTCGGGGAAATGTGCGC
GGAACCCCTATTTGTTTATTTTTCTAAATACATTCAAATATGTATCCGCTCATGAGACAATAACCCTGAT
AAATGCTTCAATAATATTGAAAAAGGAAGAGTATGAGTATTCAACATTTCCGTGTCGCCCTTATTCCCTT
TTTTGCGGCATTTTGCCTTCCTGTTTTTGCTCACCCAGAAACGCTGGTGAAAGTAAAAGATGCTGAAGAT
CAGTTGGGTGCACGAGTGGGTTACATCGAACTGGATCTCAACAGCGGTAAGATCCTTGAGAGTTTTCGCC
CCGAAGAACGTTTTCCAATGATGAGCACTTTTAAAGTTCTGCTATGTGGCGCGGTATTATCCCGTATTGA
CGCCGGGCAAGAGCAACTCGGTCGCCGCATACACTATTCTCAGAATGACTTGGTTGAGTACTCACCAGTC
ACAGAAAAGCATCTTACGGATGGCATGACAGTAAGAGAATTATGCAGTGCTGCCATAACCATGAGTGATA
ACACTGCGGCCAACTTACTTCTGACAACGATCGGAGGACCGAAGGAGCTAACCGCTTTTTTGCACAACAT
GGGGGATCATGTAACTCGCCTTGATCGTTGGGAACCGGAGCTGAATGAAGCCATACCAAACGACGAGCGT
GACACCACGATGCCTGTAGCAATGGCAACAACGTTGCGCAAACTATTAACTGGCGAACTACTTACTCTAG
CTTCCCGGCAACAATTAATAGACTGGATGGAGGCGGATAAAGTTGCAGGACCACTTCTGCGCTCGGCCCT
TCCGGCTGGCTGGTTTATTGCTGATAAATCTGGAGCCGGTGAGCGTGGGTCTCGCGGTATCATTGCAGCA
CTGGGGCCAGATGGTAAGCCCTCCCGTATCGTAGTTATCTACACGACGGGGAGTCAGGCAACTATGGATG
AACGAAATAGACAGATCGCTGAGATAGGTGCCTCACTGATTAAGCATTGGTAACTGTCAGACCAAGTTTA
CTCATATATACTTTAGATTGATTTAAAACTTCATTTTTAATTTAAAAGGATCTAGGTGAAGATCCTTTTT
GATAATCTCATGACCAAAATCCCTTAACGTGAGTTTTCGTTCCACTGAGCGTCAGACCCCGTAGAAAAGA
TCAAAGGATCTTCTTGAGATCCTTTTTTTCTGCGCGTAATCTGCTGCTTGCAAACAAAAAAACCACCGCT
ACCAGCGGTGGTTTGTTTGCCGGATCAAGAGCTACCAACTCTTTTTCCGAAGGTAACTGGCTTCAGCAGA
GCGCAGATACCAAATACTGTTCTTCTAGTGTAGCCGTAGTTAGGCCACCACTTCAAGAACTCTGTAGCAC
CGCCTACATACCTCGCTCTGCTAATCCTGTTACCAGTGGCTGCTGCCAGTGGCGATAAGTCGTGTCTTAC
CGGGTTGGACTCAAGACGATAGTTACCGGATAAGGCGCAGCGGTCGGGCTGAACGGGGGGTTCGTGCACA
CAGCCCAGCTTGGAGCGAACGACCTACACCGAACTGAGATACCTACAGCGTGAGCTATGAGAAAGCGCCA
CGCTTCCCGAAGGGAGAAAGGCGGACAGGTATCCGGTAAGCGGCAGGGTCGGAACAGGAGAGCGCACGAG
GGAGCTTCCAGGGGGAAACGCCTGGTATCTTTATAGTCCTGTCGGGTTTCGCCACCTCTGACTTGAGCGT
CGATTTTTGTGATGCTCGTCAGGGGGGCGGAGCCTATGGAAAAACGCCAGCAACGCGGCCTTTTTACGGT
TCCTGGCCTTTTGCTGGCCTTTTGCTCACATGTTCTTTCCTGCGTTATCCCCTGATTCTGTGGATAACCG
TATTACCGCCTTTGAGTGAGCTGATACCGCTCGCCGCAGCCGAACGACCGAGCGCAGCGAGTCAGTGAGC
GAGGAAGCGGAAGAGCGCCCAATACGCAAACCGCCTCTCCCCGCGCGTTGGCCGATTCATTAATGCAGCT
GGCACGACAGGTTTCCCGACTGGAAAGCGGGCAGTGAGCGCAACGCAATTAATGTGAGTTAGCTCACTCA
TTAGGCACCCCAGGCTTTACACTTTATGCTTCCGGCTCGTATGTTGTGTGGAATTGTGAGCGGATAACAA
TTTCACACAGGAAACAGCTATGACCATGATTACGCCAAGCTTACCGCATCAGGAAATTGTAAGCGTTAAT
ATTTTGTTAAAATTCGCGTTAAATTTTTGTTAAATCAGCTCATTTTTTAACCAATAGGCCGAAATCGGCA
AAATCCCTTATAAATCAAAAGAATAGACCGAGATAGGGT
[37 nt withheld, positions 7320-7356]
AAAGAACGTGGACTCCAACGTCAAAGG
[49 nt withheld, positions 7384-7432]
T
[91 nt withheld, positions 7434-7524]
G
[124 nt withheld, positions 7526-7649]
CCATTCGC
Features (pLannotate 1.2.2; 25 found; start..end, strand, type, name):
      3..257     -  CDS            BRP1 (fragment): BRP1_YEAST - Protein predicted: Swiss-Prot protein existence level 4. From Saccharomyces cerevisiae (strain ATCC 204508 / S288c) (Baker's yeast).
    359..375     -  promoter       ARG4 promoter (fragment): S. cerevisiae ARG4
    480..563     +  CDS            YG007_YEAST: Protein predicted: Swiss-Prot protein existence level 4. From Saccharomyces cerevisiae (strain ATCC 204508 / S288c) (Baker's yeast).
    800..824     +  protein_bind   attB1: mutant version of attB; recombination site for the Gateway® BP reaction BP Clonase™
    855..1517    +  CDS            mScarlet-I: mScarlet-I is a basic (constitutively fluorescent) red fluorescent protein published in 2016, derived from synthetic construct. It is reported to be a rapidly-maturing monomer with moderate acid sensitivity.
   1547..1571    -  protein_bind   attB2: mutant version of attB; recombination site for the Gateway® BP reaction BP Clonase™
   1599..1625    +  misc_feature   MCS (fragment): pBluescript multiple cloning site
   1634..1652    -  promoter       T7 promoter: promoter for bacteriophage T7 RNA polymerase
   1653..1796    +  CDS            ADH1 (fragment): ADH1_YEAST - Also known as ADC1. Experimental evidence at protein level: Swiss-Prot protein existence level 1. This isozyme preferentially catalyzes the conversion of primary unbranched alcohols to their corresponding aldehydes. Also shows activity toward secondary alcohols. From Saccharomyces cerevisiae (strain ATCC 204508 / S288c) (Baker's yeast).
   1800..1987    +  terminator     ADH1 terminator: S. cerevisiae ADH1; transcription terminator for the S. cerevisiae alcohol dehydrogenase 1 (ADH1) gene
   1995..2152    +  CDS            lacZα (fragment): LacZα fragment of β-galactosidase; lacZ fragment
   2158..2209    -  misc_feature   bom (fragment): basis of mobility region from pBR322
   2214..2297    +  CDS            RAF1 (fragment): RAF_YEAST - Experimental evidence at transcript level: Swiss-Prot protein existence level 2. Antagonizes transcriptional repression of recombinase FLP by REP1-REP2. May play a role in plasmid partitioning. From Saccharomyces cerevisiae (strain ATCC 204508 / S288c) (Baker's yeast).
   2451..3797    -  rep_origin     2μ ori: yeast 2μ plasmid origin of replication
   3802..3818    -  promoter       tet promoter (fragment): E. coli promoter for tetracycline efflux protein gene
   3908..4711    -  CDS            URA3: orotidine-5'-phosphate decarboxylase, required for uracil biosynthesis; S. cerevisiae URA3; yeast auxotrophic marker, counterselectable with 5-fluoroorotic acid (5-FOA)
   4712..4927    -  promoter       URA3 promoter: S. cerevisiae URA3
   5038..5142    +  promoter       AmpR promoter: bla
   5143..6003    +  CDS            AmpR: β-lactamase; bla; confers resistance to ampicillin, carbenicillin, and related antibiotics
   6174..6762    +  rep_origin     ori: high-copy-number ColE1/pMB1/pBR322/pUC origin of replication
   6945..7037    +  CDS            lacI (fragment): lac repressor; lacI; The lac repressor binds to the lac operator to inhibit transcription in E. coli. This inhibition can be relieved by adding lactose or isopropyl-β-D-thiogalactopyranoside (IPTG).
   7050..7071    +  protein_bind   CAP binding site: CAP binding activates transcription in the presence of cAMP. E. coli catabolite activator protein
   7086..7116    +  promoter       lac promoter: promoter for the E. coli lac operon
   7124..7140    +  protein_bind   lac operator: The lac repressor binds to the lac operator to inhibit transcription in E. coli. This inhibition can be relieved by adding lactose or isopropyl-β-D-thiogalactopyranoside (IPTG). lac repressor encoded by lacI
   7221..7649    -  rep_origin     f1 ori (sequence partly withheld): f1 bacteriophage origin of replication; arrow indicates direction of (+) strand synthesis
