[The description below was written by a language model from this plasmid's Addgene catalogue record and pLannotate feature annotations shown in this document.]
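Description:
pDRF1 ymScarletI3 is a yeast expression plasmid built on the pDRF1-GW backbone, an E. coli–Saccharomyces cerevisiae shuttle vector of about 7.7 kb. In bacteria it is maintained at high copy through a ColE1/pUC-type origin and selected with ampicillin via the β-lactamase gene. An f1 origin and remnants of a lac promoter/operator and lacZα region are left over from the parental cloning vector. In yeast it replicates episomally from the 2μ origin, which gives multicopy maintenance. It is selected by uracil prototrophy through URA3 under its own promoter, a marker that can also be counterselected with 5-fluoroorotic acid.

The payload is ymScarletI3, a synthetic red fluorescent protein coding sequence. The annotation software labelled this open reading frame as mScarlet-I, which points to a variant of the mScarlet-I family; the "y" prefix may indicate a yeast-adapted version, but the record does not say so. The reading frame lies between attB1 and attB2 Gateway recombination sites, in keeping with the Gateway-compatible backbone, although the catalogue entry lists restriction enzyme cloning with unknown sites. An ADH1 terminator follows the insert downstream.

The promoter driving the insert is not named in the catalogue fields, and the feature table does not annotate it. The region upstream of attB1 carries only short fragment matches to yeast genomic sequences, so the identity of the promoter cannot be stated from this record. No fusion partner or targeting signal is annotated, so the plasmid appears to express the free fluorescent protein. Its stated purpose is simply to express ymScarletI3 in yeast.
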