Addgene plasmid #224106: pDRF1 ymScarletI3
Purpose: Expressing ymScarletI3 in yeast
Depositing lab: Bas Teusink. Depositing organization: Vrije Universiteit Amsterdam.
Backbone
  Vector backbone: pDRF1-GW
  Vector type: Yeast Expression
  Selectable markers: URA3
Growth in bacteria
  Bacterial resistance: Ampicillin, 100 μg/mL
  Growth temperature: 37°C
  Growth strain: DH5alpha
  Copy number: High Copy
Gene/Insert
  Gene/Insert name: ymScarletI3
  Species: Synthetic
  Cloning method: Restriction Enzyme; 5′ cloning site Unknown (unknown if destroyed)
Terms and licenses: Academic/Nonprofit Terms; Industry Terms: Not Available to Industry
How to cite: pDRF1 ymScarletI3 was a gift from Bas Teusink (Addgene plasmid # 224106 ; http://n2t.net/addgene:224106 ; RRID:Addgene_224106)
